>Addgene plasmid #121006 | C102m | depositor full sequence | sequence record 231118 | C102m sequence 3092 bps
AATGATGAAACCAGTAACGTTATACGATGTCGCAGAGTATGCCGGTGTCTCTACGGCGACCGTTTCCAAC
GTGGTGAACCAGGCCAGCCACGTTTCTGCGAAAACGCGGGAAAAAGTGGAAGCGGCGATGGCGGAGCTCA
ATTACATTCCCAACCGCGCCGCACAACAACTGGCGGGCAAACAGAGCAAAGTGGTCGCCATCATTGTTAC
CCGTCTGGATTCGTTGTCAGAAAATCTCGCCGTTCAAACCATGCTGCCAGCGTTCTATGAACAAGGTTAC
GACCCAATCATGATGGAAAGTCAGTTTTCCCCGCAATTAGTTGCCGAACATTTGGGAGTGCTGAAACGGC
GTAATATCGACGGCGTAGTGCTGTTCGGTTTTACTGGCATAACAGAAGAAATGTTAGCCCACTGGCAGTC
ATCGCTGGTTCTGCTGGCGCGTGACGCAAAAGGCTTTGCTTCGGTCTGTTATGACGACGAAGGGGCAATC
AAAATCCTGATGCAACGGCTGTATGACCAGGGGCATCGTAATATCAGTTATCTCGGCGTGCCGCACAGTG
ACGTGACAACCGGTAAGCGACGTCACGAAGCCTACCTGGCGTTCTGCAAAGCGCATAAACTGCATCCCGT
TGCCGCCCTGCCAGGGCTTGCTATGAAGCAAGGCTATGAGAACGTTGCAAAAGTGATTACGCCTGAAACT
ACCGCCTTACTGTGCGCAACCGACACGCTGGCACTTGGCGCAAGTAAATACCTGCAAGAGCAACGCATCG
ACACCTTGCAACTGGCGAGCGTCGGTAATACGCCGTTAATGAAATTCCTCCATCCGGAGATCGTAACCGT
AGATCCCGGTTACGCCGAAGCTGGACGCCAGGCGGCTTGCCAGTTGATCGCGCAGGTAACCGGGCGCAGC
GAACCGCAACAAATCATCATCCCCGCCACCCTGTCCACTAGTGCAGCGAACGACGAAAATTACGCCCTTG
CAGCGTGAAGGTAGAGACCTACTAGTAGCGGCCGCTGCAGGCTTCCTCGCTCACTGACTCGCTGCGCTCG
GTCGTTCGGCTGCGGCGAGCGGTATCAGCTCACTCAAAGGCGGTAATACGGTTATCCACAGAATCAGGGG
ATAACGCAGGAAAGAACATGTGAGCAAAAGGCCAGCAAAAGGCCAGGAACCGTAAAAAGGCCGCGTTGCT
GGCGTTTTTCCACAGGCTCCGCCCCCCTGACGAGCATCACAAAAATCGACGCTCAAGTCAGAGGTGGCGA
AACCCGACAGGACTATAAAGATACCAGGCGTTTCCCCCTGGAAGCTCCCTCGTGCGCTCTCCTGTTCCGA
CCCTGCCGCTTACCGGATACCTGTCCGCCTTTCTCCCTTCGGGAAGCGTGGCGCTTTCTCATAGCTCACG
CTGTAGGTATCTCAGTTCGGTGTAGGTCGTTCGCTCCAAGCTGGGCTGTGTGCACGAACCCCCCGTTCAG
CCCGACCGCTGCGCCTTATCCGGTAACTATCGTCTTGAGTCCAACCCGGTAAGACACGACTTATCGCCAC
TGGCAGCAGCCACTGGTAACAGGATTAGCAGAGCGAGGTATGTAGGCGGTGCTACAGAGTTCTTGAAGTG
GTGGCCTAACTACGGCTACACTAGAAGAACAGTATTTGGTATCTGCGCTCTGCTGAAGCCAGTTACCTTC
GGAAAAAGAGTTGGTAGCTCTTGATCCGGCAAACAAACCACCGCTGGTAGCGGTGGTTTTTTTGTTTGCA
AGCAGCAGATTACGCGCAGAAAAAAAGGATCTCAAGAAGATCCTTTGATCTTTTCTACGGGGTCTGACGC
TCAGTGGAACGAAAACTCACGTTAAGGGATTTTGGTCATGAGATTATCAAAAAGGATCTTCACCTAGATC
CTTTTAAATTAAAAATGAAGTTTTAAATCAATCTAAAGTATATATGAGTAAACTTGGTCTGACAGTTACC
AATGCTTAATCAGTGAGGCACCTATCTCAGCGATCTGTCTATTTCGTTCATCCATAGTTGCCTGACTCCC
CGTCGTGTAGATAACTACGATACGGGAGGGCTTACCATCTGGCCCCAGTGCTGCAATGATACCGCGCGAC
CCACGCTCACCGGCTCCAGATTTATCAGCAATAAACCAGCCAGCCGGAAGGGCCGAGCGCAGAAGTGGTC
CTGCAACTTTATCCGCCTCCATCCAGTCTATTAATTGTTGCCGGGAAGCTAGAGTAAGTAGTTCGCCAGT
TAATAGTTTGCGCAACGTTGTTGCCATTGCTACAGGCATCGTGGTGTCACGCTCGTCGTTTGGTATGGCT
TCATTCAGCTCCGGTTCCCAACGATCAAGGCGAGTTACATGATCCCCCATGTTGTGCAAAAAAGCGGTTA
GCTCCTTCGGTCCTCCGATCGTTGTCAGAAGTAAGTTGGCCGCAGTGTTATCACTCATGGTTATGGCAGC
ACTGCATAATTCTCTTACTGTCATGCCATCCGTAAGATGCTTTTCTGTGACTGGTGAGTACTCAACCAAG
TCATTCTGAGAATAGTGTATGCGGCGACCGAGTTGCTCTTGCCCGGCGTCAATACGGGATAATACCGCGC
CACATAGCAGAACTTTAAAAGTGCTCATCATTGGAAAACGTTCTTCGGGGCGAAAACTCTCAAGGATCTT
ACCGCTGTTGAGATCCAGTTCGATGTAACCCACTCGTGCACCCAACTGATCTTCAGCATCTTTTACTTTC
ACCAGCGTTTCTGGGTGAGCAAAAACAGGAAGGCAAAATGCCGCAAAAAAGGGAATAAGGGCGACACGGA
AATGTTGAATACTCATACTCTTCCTTTTTCAATATTATTGAAGCATTTATCAGGGTTATTGTCTCATGAG
CGGATACATATTTGAATGTATTTAGAAAAATAAACAAATAGGGGTTCCGCGCACATTTCCCCGAAAAGTG
CCACCTGACGTCTAAGAAACCATTATTATCATGACATTAACCTATAAAAATAGGCGTATCACGAGGCAGA
ATTTCAGATAAAAAAAATCCTTAGCTTTCGCTAAGGATGATTTCTGGAATTCGCGGCCGCTTCTAGAGAC
TAGTGGGTCTCA
Features (pLannotate 1.2.2; 7 found; start..end, strand, type, name):
      2..946     +  CDS            treR: TRER_ECOLI - Experimental evidence at protein level: Swiss-Prot protein existence level 1. Repressor of the treBC operon. It is able to bind trehalose- 6-phosphate and trehalose. From Escherichia coli (strain K12).
   1000..1020    +  misc_feature   BioBrick suffix: universal suffix for all parts
   1197..1785    -  rep_origin     ori: high-copy-number ColE1/pMB1/pBR322/pUC origin of replication
   1956..2816    -  CDS            AmpR: β-lactamase; bla; confers resistance to ampicillin, carbenicillin, and related antibiotics
   2817..2921    -  promoter       AmpR promoter: bla
   3011..3054    -  terminator     bacterial terminator: putative bacterial transcription terminator
   3057..3078    +  misc_feature   BioBrick prefix: BioBrick prefix for parts that do not start with "ATG"
