>Addgene plasmid #121006 | C102m | addgene full sequence | sequence record 236159 | Addgene NGS Result
TCATGACATTAACCTATAAAAATAGGCGTATCACGAGGCAGAATTTCAGATAAAAAAAATCCTTAGCTTT
CGCTAAGGATGATTTCTGGAATTCGCGGCCGCTTCTAGAGACTAGTGGGTCTCAAATGATGAAACCAGTA
ACGTTATACGATGTCGCAGAGTATGCCGGTGTCTCTACGGCGACCGTTTCCAACGTGGTGAACCAGGCCA
GCCACGTTTCTGCGAAAACGCGGGAAAAAGTGGAAGCGGCGATGGCGGAGCTGAATTACATTCCCAACCG
CGCCGCACAACAACTGGCGGGCAAACAGAGCAAAGTGGTCGCCATCATTGTTACCCGTCTGGATTCGTTG
TCAGAAAATCTCGCCGTTCAAACCATGCTGCCAGCGTTCTATGAACAAGGTTACGACCCAATCATGATGG
AAAGTCAGTTTTCCCCGCAATTAGTTGCCGAACATTTGGGAGTGCTGAAACGGCGTAATATCGACGGCGT
AGTGCTGTTCGGTTTTACTGGCATAACAGAAGAAATGTTAGCCCACTGGCAGTCATCGCTGGTTCTGCTG
GCGCGTGACGCAAAAGGCTTTGCTTCGGTCTGTTATGACGACGAAGGGGCAATCAAAATCCTGATGCAAC
GGCTGTATGACCAGGGGCATCGTAATATCAGTTATCTCGGCGTGCCGCACAGTGACGTGACAACCGGTAA
GCGACGTCACGAAGCCTACCTGGCGTTCTGCAAAGCGCATAAACTGCATCCCGTTGCCGCCCTGCCAGGG
CTTGCTATGAAGCAAGGCTATGAGAACGTTGCAAAAGTGATTACGCCTGAAACTACCGCCTTACTGTGCG
CAACCGACACGCTGGCACTTGGCGCAAGTAAATACCTGCAAGAGCAACGCATCGACACCTTGCAACTGGC
GAGCGTCGGTAATACGCCGTTAATGAAATTCCTCCATCCGGAGATCGTAACCGTAGATCCCGGTTACGCC
GAAGCTGGACGCCAGGCGGCTTGCCAGTTGATCGCGCAGGTAACCGGGCGCAGCGAACCGCAACAAATCA
TCATCCCCGCCACCCTGTCCACTAGTGCAGCGAACGACGAAAATTACGCCCTTGCAGCGTGAAGGTAGAG
ACCTACTAGTAGCGGCCGCTGCAGGCTTCCTCGCTCACTGACTCGCTGCGCTCGGTCGTTCGGCTGCGGC
GAGCGGTATCAGCTCACTCAAAGGCGGTAATACGGTTATCCACAGAATCAGGGGATAACGCAGGAAAGAA
CATGTGAGCAAAAGGCCAGCAAAAGGCCAGGAACCGTAAAAAGGCCGCGTTGCTGGCGTTTTTCCACAGG
CTCCGCCCCCCTGACGAGCATCACAAAAATCGACGCTCAAGTCAGAGGTGGCGAAACCCGACAGGACTAT
AAAGATACCAGGCGTTTCCCCCTGGAAGCTCCCTCGTGCGCTCTCCTGTTCCGACCCTGCCGCTTACCGG
ATACCTGTCCGCCTTTCTCCCTTCGGGAAGCGTGGCGCTTTCTCATAGCTCACGCTGTAGGTATCTCAGT
TCGGTGTAGGTCGTTCGCTCCAAGCTGGGCTGTGTGCACGAACCCCCCGTTCAGCCCGACCGCTGCGCCT
TATCCGGTAACTATCGTCTTGAGTCCAACCCGGTAAGACACGACTTATCGCCACTGGCAGCAGCCACTGG
TAACAGGATTAGCAGAGCGAGGTATGTAGGCGGTGCTACAGAGTTCTTGAAGTGGTGGCCTAACTACGGC
TACACTAGAAGAACAGTATTTGGTATCTGCGCTCTGCTGAAGCCAGTTACCTTCGGAAAAAGAGTTGGTA
GCTCTTGATCCGGCAAACAAACCACCGCTGGTAGCGGTGGTTTTTTTGTTTGCAAGCAGCAGATTACGCG
CAGAAAAAAAGGATCTCAAGAAGATCCTTTGATCTTTTCTACGGGGTCTGACGCTCAGTGGAACGAAAAC
TCACGTTAAGGGATTTTGGTCATGAGATTATCAAAAAGGATCTTCACCTAGATCCTTTTAAATTAAAAAT
GAAGTTTTAAATCAATCTAAAGTATATATGAGTAAACTTGGTCTGACAGTTACCAATGCTTAATCAGTGA
GGCACCTATCTCAGCGATCTGTCTATTTCGTTCATCCATAGTTGCCTGACTCCCCGTCGTGTAGATAACT
ACGATACGGGAGGGCTTACCATCTGGCCCCAGTGCTGCAATGATACCGCGCGACCCACGCTCACCGGCTC
CAGATTTATCAGCAATAAACCAGCCAGCCGGAAGGGCCGAGCGCAGAAGTGGTCCTGCAACTTTATCCGC
CTCCATCCAGTCTATTAATTGTTGCCGGGAAGCTAGAGTAAGTAGTTCGCCAGTTAATAGTTTGCGCAAC
GTTGTTGCCATTGCTACAGGCATCGTGGTGTCACGCTCGTCGTTTGGTATGGCTTCATTCAGCTCCGGTT
CCCAACGATCAAGGCGAGTTACATGATCCCCCATGTTGTGCAAAAAAGCGGTTAGCTCCTTCGGTCCTCC
GATCGTTGTCAGAAGTAAGTTGGCCGCAGTGTTATCACTCATGGTTATGGCAGCACTGCATAATTCTCTT
ACTGTCATGCCATCCGTAAGATGCTTTTCTGTGACTGGTGAGTACTCAACCAAGTCATTCTGAGAATAGT
GTATGCGGCGACCGAGTTGCTCTTGCCCGGCGTCAATACGGGATAATACCGCGCCACATAGCAGAACTTT
AAAAGTGCTCATCATTGGAAAACGTTCTTCGGGGCGAAAACTCTCAAGGATCTTACCGCTGTTGAGATCC
AGTTCGATGTAACCCACTCGTGCACCCAACTGATCTTCAGCATCTTTTACTTTCACCAGCGTTTCTGGGT
GAGCAAAAACAGGAAGGCAAAATGCCGCAAAAAAGGGAATAAGGGCGACACGGAAATGTTGAATACTCAT
ACTCTTCCTTTTTCAATATTATTGAAGCATTTATCAGGGTTATTGTCTCATGAGCGGATACATATTTGAA
TGTATTTAGAAAAATAAACAAATAGGGGTTCCGCGCACATTTCCCCGAAAAGTGCCACCTGACGTCTAAG
AAACCATTATTA
Features (pLannotate 1.2.2; 7 found; start..end, strand, type, name):
     43..86      -  terminator     bacterial terminator: putative bacterial transcription terminator
     89..110     +  misc_feature   BioBrick prefix: BioBrick prefix for parts that do not start with "ATG"
    126..1070    +  CDS            treR: TRER_ECOLI - Experimental evidence at protein level: Swiss-Prot protein existence level 1. Repressor of the treBC operon. It is able to bind trehalose- 6-phosphate and trehalose. From Escherichia coli (strain K12).
   1124..1144    +  misc_feature   BioBrick suffix: universal suffix for all parts
   1321..1909    -  rep_origin     ori: high-copy-number ColE1/pMB1/pBR322/pUC origin of replication
   2080..2940    -  CDS            AmpR: β-lactamase; bla; confers resistance to ampicillin, carbenicillin, and related antibiotics
   2941..3045    -  promoter       AmpR promoter: bla
