[The description below was written by a language model from this plasmid's Addgene catalogue record, the feature table of its GenBank file and pLannotate feature annotations shown in this document.]
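Description:
C102m is a level-0 part plasmid for MoClo Golden Gate assembly, belonging to a CIDAR MoClo extension collection of synthetic biology parts. It is built on the DVA destination vector backbone (about 2.1 kb) and totals 3,092 bp. The plasmid is propagated in E. coli from a high-copy ColE1/pUC-type origin and selected with ampicillin through a β-lactamase gene driven by its native bla promoter. The part sits between remnants of the BioBrick prefix and suffix. A putative bacterial transcription terminator lies just upstream of the prefix, where it may insulate the part from read-through transcription originating in the backbone.

The payload is a 992 bp "CD" part, meaning a coding sequence designed to occupy the C-to-D fusion-site position of a MoClo transcription unit, between a ribosome binding site part and a terminator part. It encodes treRT, a synthetic chimeric repressor of the Lac family. Automated annotation matches most of the open reading frame to the E. coli trehalose repressor TreR, which binds trehalose and trehalose-6-phosphate, and a LacI reverse primer site near the 5′ end of the insert is consistent with a LacI-derived N-terminal portion. At the C terminus the protein carries an LAA (ssrA-type) degradation tag, which targets it for rapid turnover by cellular proteases and so shortens its half-life.

The plasmid carries no promoter or ribosome binding site for the insert, so it serves as a storage and donor vector rather than an expression construct. The part is intended for assembly into genetic circuits that need an orthogonal, ligand-responsive repressor with fast dynamics. The partial GenBank record covers only the insert, and the two full-length sequence records show the same features at different start coordinates.
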