Addgene plasmid #121006: C102m
Purpose: MoClo golden gate assembly CD part treRT-LAA (synthetic Lac-family repressor chimera with LAA degradation tag for ssrA; see DOI: 10.1021/sb500262f).
Depositing lab: Richard Murray. Depositing organization: California Institute of Technology.
Backbone
  Vector backbone: DVA
  Backbone size w/o insert (bp): 2100
  Vector type: Synthetic Biology
Growth in bacteria
  Bacterial resistance: Ampicillin, 100 μg/mL
  Growth temperature: 37°C
  Growth strain: JM109
  Copy number: High Copy
Gene/Insert
  Gene/Insert name: treRT with LAA tag
  Species: Synthetic
  Insert size (bp): 992
  Tag / fusion protein: LAA degradation tag for ssrA (C terminal on insert)
  Cloning method: Gibson Cloning
  Sequencing primers: 5′ AAATAGGCGTATCACGAGGCA; 3′ TTACCGCCTTTGAGTGAGCTG
Terms and licenses: Academic/Nonprofit Terms; Industry Terms: Not Available to Industry
Depositor comments: Please see Supplemental Documents for annotated Genbank file.
How to cite: C102m was a gift from Richard Murray (Addgene plasmid # 121006 ; http://n2t.net/addgene:121006 ; RRID:Addgene_121006)
