LOCUS       Exported 992 bp ds-DNA linear SYN 11-JUN-2021
DEFINITION  MoClo golden gate assembly CD part treRT-LAA (synthetic Lac-family
            repressor chimera with LAA degradation tag for ssrA; see DOI:
            10.1021/sb500262f)..
ACCESSION   .
VERSION     .
KEYWORDS    C102m
SOURCE      synthetic DNA construct
  ORGANISM  synthetic DNA construct
REFERENCE   1 (bases 1 to 992)
  TITLE     CIDAR MoClo Extension
REFERENCE   2 (bases 1 to 992)
  AUTHORS   .
  TITLE     Direct Submission
  JOURNAL   Exported Jun 11, 2021 from SnapGene Server 1.1.58
            http://www.snapgene.com
FEATURES             Location/Qualifiers
     source          1..992
                     /organism="synthetic DNA construct"
                     /mol_type="other DNA"
     primer_bind     complement(24..43)
                     /label=LacI-R
                     /note="LacI, reverse primer"
ORIGIN
        1 aatgatgaaa ccagtaacgt tatacgatgt cgcagagtat gccggtgtct ctacggcgac
       61 cgtttccaac gtggtgaacc aggccagcca cgtttctgcg aaaacgcggg aaaaagtgga
      121 agcggcgatg gcggagctca attacattcc caaccgcgcc gcacaacaac tggcgggcaa
      181 acagagcaaa gtggtcgcca tcattgttac ccgtctggat tcgttgtcag aaaatctcgc
      241 cgttcaaacc atgctgccag cgttctatga acaaggttac gacccaatca tgatggaaag
      301 tcagttttcc ccgcaattag ttgccgaaca tttgggagtg ctgaaacggc gtaatatcga
      361 cggcgtagtg ctgttcggtt ttactggcat aacagaagaa atgttagccc actggcagtc
      421 atcgctggtt ctgctggcgc gtgacgcaaa aggctttgct tcggtctgtt atgacgacga
      481 aggggcaatc aaaatcctga tgcaacggct gtatgaccag gggcatcgta atatcagtta
      541 tctcggcgtg ccgcacagtg acgtgacaac cggtaagcga cgtcacgaag cctacctggc
      601 gttctgcaaa gcgcataaac tgcatcccgt tgccgccctg ccagggcttg ctatgaagca
      661 aggctatgag aacgttgcaa aagtgattac gcctgaaact accgccttac tgtgcgcaac
      721 cgacacgctg gcacttggcg caagtaaata cctgcaagag caacgcatcg acaccttgca
      781 actggcgagc gtcggtaata cgccgttaat gaaattcctc catccggaga tcgtaaccgt
      841 agatcccggt tacgccgaag ctggacgcca ggcggcttgc cagttgatcg cgcaggtaac
      901 cgggcgcagc gaaccgcaac aaatcatcat ccccgccacc ctgtccacta gtgcagcgaa
      961 cgacgaaaat tacgcccttg cagcgtgaag gt
//
